>Addgene plasmid #209497 | EC67903 | addgene full sequence | sequence record 413834 | Addgene NGS Result
CTAAATTGTAAGCGTTAATATTTTGTTAAAATTCGCGTTAAATTTTTGTTAAATCAGCTCATTTTTTAAC
CAATAGGCCGAAATCGGCAAAATCCCTTATAAATCAAAAGAATAGACCGAGATAGGGTTGAGTGGCCGCT
ACAGGGCGCTCCCATTCGCCATTCAGGCTGCGCAACTGTTGGGAAGGGCGTTTCGGTGCGGGCCTCTTCG
CTATTACGCCAGCTGGCGAAAGGGGGATGTGCTGCAAGGCGATTAAGTTGGGTAACGCCAGGGTTTTCCC
AGTCACGACGTTGTAAAACGACGGCCAGTGAGCGCGACGTAATACGACTCACTATAGGGCGAATTGGCGG
AAGGCCGTCAAGGCCGCATCGCATGAAGACAAGAGCCTCACAGAGTGCCCCTCATTTATGTCAAACTATA
CACTTATCATGTCTGACATGACTTTGCAGTTAATTTTTTTGAACGGTGTCATGCTTTGCACAATTGTCCT
CCATCTATAATGTTTTACAAGAAACTATTTAATACTGTATTAACCTTTGCAGTAGGCATACTTGGTACCA
TAATTATCTACATGCTGTCATGTGGAGCTCGTGGTACATACAGTAGTTTTTTTGTTACTAAATACGGAGT
ACATTCGTATATGATATGTTCCCTAATTAGTTGCATCACTTTTTTGTCCTCATTGCTGCTCTACTCTAAA
CTTATGTTCCAGACAAGCCTACAACTGAGTCAGCCTGTCAGAGTTCTACTGTGTTTGGATAGATGTTCTA
GTGCAACTTTCTTCTTGTATGTTTAGTTAATCATAAGGACTCATTTTCTTACTACCTCCGGGACAGATGT
TTCTCAGATGGGCCGGGCTCTCTCTGCCCAGCAGGCAGCAGCAGCCCGACCTCATGGGCCAGCACCCACC
ACGAGTTCCAGCTAGGGGGTGTTGCTGCCTAACACTAACACTAACATTAGTCCCACCTCGCCAGTTTGCA
GGGATCGGAACCAGCTTATAAGCTGAGCTGAGGAAGAAGGTAGCACCAGTGGTCTAGTGGTAGAATAGTA
CCCTGCCACGGTACAGACCCGGGTTCGATTCCCGGCTGGAAATAATTTCTACTAAGTGTAGATTGAGACC
GCAGCTGGCACGACAGGTTTGCCGACTGGAAAGCGGGCAGTGAGCGCAACGCAATTAATGTGAGTTAGCT
CACTCATTAGGCACCCCAGGCTTTACACTTTATGCTTCCGGCTCGTATGTTGTGTGGAATTGTGAGCGGA
TAACAATTTCACACAGGAAACAGCTATGACCATGATTACGCCAAGCTTGCATGCCTGCAGGTCGACTCTA
GAGGATCCCCGGGTACCGAGCTCGAATTCACTGGCCGTCGTTTTACAACGTCGTGACTGGGAAAACCCTG
GCGTTACCCAACTTAATCGCCTTGCAGCACATCCCCCTTTCGCCAGCTGGCGTAATAGCGAAGAGGCCCG
CACCGATCGCCCTTCCCAACAGTTGCGCAGCCTGAATGGCGAATGGCGCCTGATGCGGTATTTTCTCCTT
ACGCATCTGTGCGGTATTTCACACCGCATATGGTGCACTCTCAGTACAATCTGCTCTGATGCCGCATAGT
TAAGCCAGCCCCGACACCCGCCAACACCCGCTGACGCGCCCTGACGGGCTTGTCTGCTCCCGGCATCCGC
TTACAGACAAGCTGTGACGGTCTCATAATTTCTACTAAGTGTAGATTTTTTTTGCCTTGTCTTCCTGGCC
TGGGCCTCATGGGCCTTCCGCTCACTGCCCGCTTTCCAGTCGGGAAACCTGTCGTGCCAGCTGCATTAAC
ATGGTCATAGCTGTTTCCTTGCGTATTGGGCGCTCTCCGCTTCCTCGCTCACTGACTCGCTGCGCTCGGT
CGTTCGGGTAAAGCCTGGGGTGCCTAATGAGCAAAAGGCCAGCAAAAGGCCAGGAACCGTAAAAAGGCCG
CGTTGCTGGCGTTTTTCCATAGGCTCCGCCCCCCTGACGAGCATCACAAAAATCGACGCTCAAGTCAGAG
GTGGCGAAACCCGACAGGACTATAAAGATACCAGGCGTTTCCCCCTGGAAGCTCCCTCGTGCGCTCTCCT
GTTCCGACCCTGCCGCTTACCGGATACCTGTCCGCCTTTCTCCCTTCGGGAAGCGTGGCGCTTTCTCATA
GCTCACGCTGTAGGTATCTCAGTTCGGTGTAGGTCGTTCGCTCCAAGCTGGGCTGTGTGCACGAACCCCC
CGTTCAGCCCGACCGCTGCGCCTTATCCGGTAACTATCGTCTTGAGTCCAACCCGGTAAGACACGACTTA
TCGCCACTGGCAGCAGCCACTGGTAACAGGATTAGCAGAGCGAGGTATGTAGGCGGTGCTACAGAGTTCT
TGAAGTGGTGGCCTAACTACGGCTACACTAGAAGAACAGTATTTGGTATCTGCGCTCTGCTGAAGCCAGT
TACCTTCGGAAAAAGAGTTGGTAGCTCTTGATCCGGCAAACAAACCACCGCTGGTAGCGGTGGTTTTTTT
GTTTGCAAGCAGCAGATTACGCGCAGAAAAAAAGGATCTCAAGAAGATCCTTTGATCTTTTCTACGGGGT
CTGACGCTCAGTGGAACGAAAACTCACGTTAAGGGATTTTGGTCATGAGATTATCAAAAAGGATCTTCAC
CTAGATCCTTTTAAATTAAAAATGAAGTTTTAAATCAATCTAAAGTATATATGAGTAAACTTGGTCTGAC
AGTTACCAATGCTTAATCAGTGAGGCACCTATCTCAGCGATCTGTCTATTTCGTTCATCCATAGTTGCCT
GACTCCCCGTCGTGTAGATAACTACGATACGGGAGGGCTTACCATCTGGCCCCAGTGCTGCAATGATACC
GCGAGAACCACGCTCACCGGCTCCAGATTTATCAGCAATAAACCAGCCAGCCGGAAGGGCCGAGCGCAGA
AGTGGTCCTGCAACTTTATCCGCCTCCATCCAGTCTATTAATTGTTGCCGGGAAGCTAGAGTAAGTAGTT
CGCCAGTTAATAGTTTGCGCAACGTTGTTGCCATTGCTACAGGCATCGTGGTGTCACGCTCGTCGTTTGG
TATGGCTTCATTCAGCTCCGGTTCCCAACGATCAAGGCGAGTTACATGATCCCCCATGTTGTGCAAAAAA
GCGGTTAGCTCCTTCGGTCCTCCGATCGTTGTCAGAAGTAAGTTGGCCGCAGTGTTATCACTCATGGTTA
TGGCAGCACTGCATAATTCTCTTACTGTCATGCCATCCGTAAGATGCTTTTCTGTGACTGGTGAGTACTC
AACCAAGTCATTCTGAGAATAGTGTATGCGGCGACCGAGTTGCTCTTGCCCGGCGTCAATACGGGATAAT
ACCGCGCCACATAGCAGAACTTTAAAAGTGCTCATCATTGGAAAACGTTCTTCGGGGCGAAAACTCTCAA
GGATCTTACCGCTGTTGAGATCCAGTTCGATGTAACCCACTCGTGCACCCAACTGATCTTCAGCATCTTT
TACTTTCACCAGCGTTTCTGGGTGAGCAAAAACAGGAAGGCAAAATGCCGCAAAAAAGGGAATAAGGGCG
ACACGGAAATGTTGAATACTCATACTCTTCCTTTTTCAATATTATTGAAGCATTTATCAGGGTTATTGTC
TCATGAGCGGATACATATTTGAATGTATTTAGAAAAATAAACAAATAGGGGTTCCGCGCACATTTCCCCG
AAAAGTGCCAC
Features (pLannotate 1.2.2; 16 found; start..end, strand, type, name):
      3..134     -  rep_origin     M13 ori (fragment): M13 bacteriophage origin of replication; arrow indicates direction of (+) strand synthesis
    155..311     -  CDS            lacZα (fragment): LacZα fragment of β-galactosidase; lacZ fragment
    320..338     +  promoter       T7 promoter: promoter for bacteriophage T7 RNA polymerase
   1025..1088    +  ncRNA          tRNA: Accession: RF00005 - tRNA
   1121..1163    +  CDS            lacI (fragment): lac repressor; lacI; The lac repressor binds to the lac operator to inhibit transcription in E. coli. This inhibition can be relieved by adding lactose or isopropyl-β-D-thiogalactopyranoside (IPTG).
   1176..1197    +  protein_bind   CAP binding site: CAP binding activates transcription in the presence of cAMP. E. coli catabolite activator protein
   1212..1242    +  promoter       lac promoter: promoter for the E. coli lac operon
   1250..1266    +  protein_bind   lac operator: The lac repressor binds to the lac operator to inhibit transcription in E. coli. This inhibition can be relieved by adding lactose or isopropyl-β-D-thiogalactopyranoside (IPTG). lac repressor encoded by lacI
   1303..1359    -  misc_feature   MCS: pUC18/19 multiple cloning site
   1356..1513    +  CDS            lacZα (fragment): LacZα fragment of β-galactosidase; lacZ fragment
   1519..1618    -  misc_feature   bom (fragment): basis of mobility region from pBR322
   1772..1819    -  CDS            lacI (fragment): lac repressor; lacI; The lac repressor binds to the lac operator to inhibit transcription in E. coli. This inhibition can be relieved by adding lactose or isopropyl-β-D-thiogalactopyranoside (IPTG).
   1856..1896    -  rep_origin     RSF ori (fragment): Plasmids containing the RSF 1030 origin of replication can be propagated in E. coli cells that contain additional plasmids with compatible origins.
   1974..2562    -  rep_origin     ori: high-copy-number ColE1/pMB1/pBR322/pUC origin of replication
   2733..3593    -  CDS            AmpR: β-lactamase; bla; confers resistance to ampicillin, carbenicillin, and related antibiotics
   3594..3698    -  promoter       AmpR promoter: bla
