[The description below was written by a language model from this plasmid's Addgene catalogue record and pLannotate feature annotations shown in this document.]
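Description:
EC67903 is a small (about 3.7 kb) high-copy E. coli plasmid that serves as a Golden Gate level 1, position 7 module for building Cas12a guide RNA expression units. It is part of a CRISPR toolkit developed for mutagenesis in barley and wheat. The backbone is not named in the record. The feature table shows a ColE1/pUC-type origin of replication and an ampicillin resistance gene (β-lactamase with its own promoter) for propagation and selection in bacteria. It also shows short backbone remnants: fragments of an M13 origin, lacZα, a T7 promoter, bom, lacI and an RSF origin.

The insert is recorded as Cas12a-tRNA-DR-DR, associated with Lachnospiraceae bacterium and driven by the HvU3 promoter, a small-RNA promoter suited to guide expression in cereals. Despite the insert name, no Cas12a coding sequence is annotated, and a plasmid of this size could not hold one, so the name most likely refers to the guide scaffold for Lachnospiraceae Cas12a rather than the nuclease itself. The HvU3 promoter and the direct repeats are not annotated either. An unannotated stretch lies upstream of a tRNA feature, which is where the promoter would be expected.

Downstream of the tRNA sits a lacZα cassette with a CAP binding site, lac promoter, lac operator and pUC multiple cloning site. This presumably lies between the two direct repeats as a placeholder that is replaced when a protospacer is cloned in, allowing blue/white screening and matching the listing of LacZ as the selectable marker. The tRNA would allow processing of the transcript to release the crRNA. The finished guide unit can then be assembled with other level 1 modules into a plant transformation construct.
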