Addgene plasmid #209497: EC67903
Purpose: Cloning protospacers for Cas12a editing
Depositing lab: Wendy Harwood & Cristobal Uauy. Depositing organization: John Innes Centre. Publication: An optimised CRISPR Cas9 and Cas12a mutagenesis toolkit for Barley and Wheat. Lawrenson T, Clarke M, Kirby R, Forner M, Steuernagel B, Brown JKM, Harwood W. Plant Methods. 2024 Aug 13;20(1):123. doi: 10.1186/s13007-024-01234-y. PubMed 39138524.
Backbone
  Vector backbone: Unknown
  Vector type: CRISPR
  Selectable markers: LacZ
Growth in bacteria
  Bacterial resistance: Ampicillin, 100 μg/mL
  Growth temperature: 37°C
  Growth strain: DH5alpha
  Copy number: High Copy
Gene/Insert
  Gene/Insert name: Cas12a-tRNA-DR-DR
  Species: Lachnospiraceae bacterium
  Promoter: HvU3
  Cloning method: Restriction Enzyme; 5′ cloning site unknown (unknown if destroyed)
Terms and licenses: Academic/Nonprofit Terms; Industry Terms: Not Available to Industry
Depositor comments: GoldeGate level 1 position 7
How to cite: EC67903 was a gift from Wendy Harwood & Cristobal Uauy (Addgene plasmid # 209497 ; http://n2t.net/addgene:209497 ; RRID:Addgene_209497)
